>Addgene plasmid #204792 | Fusion of Dengue2 NS2B-NS3 proteins | addgene full sequence | sequence record 419417 | Addgene NGS Result
AGGTTGAGGCCGTTGAGCACCGCCGCCGCAAGGAATGGTGCATGCAAGGAGATGGCGCCCAACAGTCCCC
CGGCCACGGGGCCTGCCACCATACCCACGCCGAAACAAGCGCTCATGAGCCCGAAGTGGCGAGCCCGATC
TTCCCCATCGGTGATGTCGGCGATATAGGCGCCAGCAACCGCACCTGTGGCGCCGGTGATGCCGGCCACG
ATGCGTCCGGCGTAGAGGATCGAGATCTCGATCCCGCGAAATTAATACGACTCACTATAGGGGAATTGTG
AGCGGATAACAATTCCCCTCTAGAAATAATTTTGTTTAACTTTAAGAAGGAGATATACATATGCACCATC
ATCATCATCATTCTTCTGGTGCGAGCTGGAGTCACCCACAATTCGAGAAAGGTGGTGGCTCTGGTGGCGG
TTCAGGCGGCTCCGCCTGGTCCCATCCACAGTTTGAAAAGGGTTCTGGTGTAGATCTGGGTACCGAGAAC
CTGTACTTCCAATCCATGGCAGATTTGGAGCTGGAGCGCGCCGCGGACGTCAAATGGGAAGATCAAGCTG
AGATTTCAGGTAGCTCGCCAATACTTTCTATTACTATCTCTGAGGACGGTTCTATGTCCATTAAGAACGA
GGAAGAGGAACAAACGCTCGGCGGTGGTGGTAGTGGCGGTGGTGGTGCGGGTGTTTTGTGGGATGTACCG
TCTCCACCACCCATGGGGAAAGCTGAGTTAGAGGATGGAGCCTATCGCATCAAGCAGAAGGGAATACTGG
GCTACTCACAAATCGGGGCCGGGGTATATAAAGAGGGCACTTTCCACACAATGTGGCACGTGACACGCGG
TGCCGTCCTTATGCACAAAGGGAAGCGCATCGAACCTTCTTGGGCGGATGTGAAGAAGGACCTCATCTCT
TACGGTGGCGGTTGGAAGTTGGAAGGTGAATGGAAAGAGGGCGAGGAAGTGCAGGTCCTTGCCCTGGAGC
CCGGTAAGAATCCGCGCGCAGTACAGACGAAACCCGGCCTGTTCAAGACTAACGCCGGCACTATCGGCGC
CGTGTCATTAGACTTCTCGCCCGGTACTTCGGGATCTCCGATCATAGATAAGAAGGGTAAGGTTGTCGGG
TTGTACGGTAACGGTGTCGTAACACGCAGCGGGGCGTACGTGAGTGCAATAGCCCAGACGGAGAAGAGCA
TCGAAGACAACCCAGAGATCGAAGATGACATATTCCGTAAGTAATGACTCGAGCACCCGTCGACAAGCTT
GCGGCCGCACTCGAGCACCACCACCACCACCACTGAGATCCGGCTGCTAACAAAGCCCGAAAGGAAGCTG
AGTTGGCTGCTGCCACCGCTGAGCAATAACTAGCATAACCCCTTGGGGCCTCTAAACGGGTCTTGAGGGG
TTTTTTGCTGAAAGGAGGAACTATATCCGGATTGGCGAATGGG
[124 nt withheld, positions 1444-1567]
C
[91 nt withheld, positions 1569-1659]
A
[49 nt withheld, positions 1661-1709]
CCTTTGACGTTGGAGTCCACGTTCTTT
[37 nt withheld, positions 1737-1773]
ACCCTATCTCGGTCTATTCTTTTGATTTATAAGGGATTTTGCCGATTTCGGCCTATTGGTTAAAAAATGA
GCTGATTTAACAAAAATTTAACGCGAATTTTAACAAAATATTAACGCTTACAATTTAGGTGGCACTTTTC
GGGGAAATGTGCGCGGAACCCCTATTTGTTTATTTTTCTAAATACATTCAAATATGTATCCGCTCATGAA
TTAATTCTTAGAAAAACTCATCGAGCATCAAATGAAACTGCAATTTATTCATATCAGGATTATCAATACC
ATATTTTTGAAAAAGCCGTTTCTGTAATGAAGGAGAAAACTCACCGAGGCAGTTCCATAGGATGGCAAGA
TCCTGGTATCGGTCTGCTATTCCGACTCGTCCAACATCAATACAACCTATTAATTTCCCCTCGTCAAAAA
TAAGGTTATCAAGTGAGAAATCACCATGAGTGACGACTGAATCCGGTGAGAATGGCAAAAGTTTATGCAT
TTCTTTCCAGACTTGTTCAACAGGCCAGCCATTACGCTCGTCATCAAAATCACTCGCATCAACCAAACCG
TTATTCATTCGTGATTGCGCCTGAGCGAGACGAAATACGCGATCGCTGTTAAAAGGACAATTACAAACAG
GAATCGAATGCAACCGGCGCAGGAACACTGCCAGCGCATCAACAATATTTTCACCTGAATCAGGATATTC
TTCTAATACCTGGAATGCTGTTTTCCCGGGGATCGCAGTGGTGAGTAACCATGCATCATCAGGAGTACGG
ATAAAATGCTTGATGGTCGGAAGAGGCATAAATTCCGTCAGCCAGTTTAGTCTGACCATCTCATCTGTAA
CATCATTGGCAACGCTACCTTTGCCATGTTTCAGAAACAACTCTGGCGCATCGGGCTTCCCATACAATCG
ATAGATTGTCGCACCTGATTGCCCGACATTATCGCGAGCCCATTTATACCCATATAAATCAGCATCCATG
TTGGAATTTAATCGCGGCCTAGAGCAAGACGTTTCCCGTTGAATATGGCTCATAACACCCCTTGTATTAC
TGTTTATGTAAGCAGACAGTTTTATTGTTCATGACCAAAATCCCTTAACGTGAGTTTTCGTTCCACTGAG
CGTCAGACCCCGTAGAAAAGATCAAAGGATCTTCTTGAGATCCTTTTTTTCTGCGCGTAATCTGCTGCTT
GCAAACAAAAAAACCACCGCTACCAGCGGTGGTTTGTTTGCCGGATCAAGAGCTACCAACTCTTTTTCCG
AAGGTAACTGGCTTCAGCAGAGCGCAGATACCAAATACTGTCCTTCTAGTGTAGCCGTAGTTAGGCCACC
ACTTCAAGAACTCTGTAGCACCGCCTACATACCTCGCTCTGCTAATCCTGTTACCAGTGGCTGCTGCCAG
TGGCGATAAGTCGTGTCTTACCGGGTTGGACTCAAGACGATAGTTACCGGATAAGGCGCAGCGGTCGGGC
TGAACGGGGGGTTCGTGCACACAGCCCAGCTTGGAGCGAACGACCTACACCGAACTGAGATACCTACAGC
GTGAGCTATGAGAAAGCGCCACGCTTCCCGAAGGGAGAAAGGCGGACAGGTATCCGGTAAGCGGCAGGGT
CGGAACAGGAGAGCGCACGAGGGAGCTTCCAGGGGGAAACGCCTGGTATCTTTATAGTCCTGTCGGGTTT
CGCCACCTCTGACTTGAGCGTCGATTTTTGTGATGCTCGTCAGGGGGGCGGAGCCTATGGAAAAACGCCA
GCAACGCGGCCTTTTTACGGTTCCTGGCCTTTTGCTGGCCTTTTGCTCACATGTTCTTTCCTGCGTTATC
CCCTGATTCTGTGGATAACCGTATTACCGCCTTTGAGTGAGCTGATACCGCTCGCCGCAGCCGAACGACC
GAGCGCAGCGAGTCAGTGAGCGAGGAAGCGGAAGAGCGCCTGATGCGGTATTTTCTCCTTACGCATCTGT
GCGGTATTTCACACCGCAATGGTGCACTCTCAGTACAATCTGCTCTGATGCCGCATAGTTAAGCCAGTAT
ACACTCCGCTATCGCTACGTGACTGGGTCATGGCTGCGCCCCGACACCCGCCAACACCCGCTGACGCGCC
CTGACGGGCTTGTCTGCTCCCGGCATCCGCTTACAGACAAGCTGTGACCGTCTCCGGGAGCTGCATGTGT
CAGAGGTTTTCACCGTCATCACCGAAACGCGCGAGGCAGCTGCGGTAAAGCTCATCAGCGTGGTCGTGAA
GCGATTCACAGATGTCTGCCTGTTCATCCGCGTCCAGCTCGTTGAGTTTCTCCAGAAGCGTTAATGTCTG
GCTTCTGATAAAGCGGGCCATGTTAAGGGCGGTTTTTTCCTGTTTGGTCACTGATGCCTCCGTGTAAGGG
GGATTTCTGTTCATGGGGGTAATGATACCGATGAAACGAGAGAGGATGCTCACGATACGGGTTACTGATG
ATGAACATGCCCGGTTACTGGAACGTTGTGAGGGTAAACAACTGGCGGTATGGATGCGGCGGGACCAGAG
AAAAATCACTCAGGGTCAATGCCAGCGCTTCGTTAATACAGATGTAGGTGTTCCACAGGGTAGCCAGCAG
CATCCTGCGATGCAGATCCGGAACATAATGGTGCAGGGCGCTGACTTCCGCGTTTCCAGACTTTACGAAA
CACGGAAACCGAAGACCATTCATGTTGTTGCTCAGGTCGCAGACGTTTTGCAGCAGCAGTCGCTTCACGT
TCGCTCGCGTATCGGTGATTCATTCTGCTAACCAGTAAGGCAACCCCGCCAGCCTAGCCGGGTCCTCAAC
GACAGGAGCACGATCATGCGCACCCGTGGGGCCGCCATGCCGGCGATAATGGCCTGCTTCTCGCCGAAAC
GTTTGGTGGCGGGACCAGTGACGAAGGCTTGAGCGAGGGCGTGCAAGATTCCGAATACCGCAAGCGACAG
GCCGATCATCGTCGCGCTCCAGCGAAAGTGGTCCTCGCCGAAAATGACCCAGAGCGCTGCCGGCACCTGT
CCTACGAGTTGCATGATAAAGAAGACAGTCATAAGTGCGGCGACGATAGTCATGCCCCGCGCCCACCGGA
AGGAGCTGACTGGGTTGAAGGCTCTCAAGGGCATCGGTCGAGATCCCGGTGCCTAATGAGTGAGCTAACT
TACATTAATTGCGTTGCGCTCACTGCCCGCTTTCCAGTCGGGAAACCTGTCGTGCCAGCTGCATTAATGA
ATCGGCCAACGCGCGGGGAGAGGCGGTTTGCGTATTGGGCGCCAGGGTGGTTTTTCTTTTCACCAGTGAG
ACGGGCAACAGCTGATTGCCCTTCACCGCCTGGCCCTGAGAGAGTTGCAGCAAGCGGTCCACGCTGGTTT
GCCCCAGCAGGCGAAAATCCTGTTTGATGGTGGTTAACGGCGGGATATAACATGAGCTGTCTTCGGTATC
GTCGTATCCCACTACCGAGATATCCGCACCAACGCGCAGCCCGGACTCGGTAATGGCGCGCATTGCGCCC
AGCGCCATCTGATCGTTGGCAACCAGCATCGCAGTGGGAACGATGCCCTCATTCAGCATTTGCATGGTTT
GTTGAAAACCGGACATGGCACTCCAGTCGCCTTCCCGTTCCGCTATCGGCTGAATTTGATTGCGAGTGAG
ATATTTATGCCAGCCAGCCAGACGCAGACGCGCCGAGACAGAACTTAATGGGCCCGCTAACAGCGCGATT
TGCTGGTGACCCAATGCGACCAGATGCTCCACGCCCAGTCGCGTACCGTCTTCATGGGAGAAAATAATAC
TGTTGATGGGTGTCTGGTCAGAGACATCAAGAAATAACGCCGGAACATTAGTGCAGGCAGCTTCCACAGC
AATGGCATCCTGGTCATCCAGCGGATAGTTAATGATCAGCCCACTGACGCGTTGCGCGAGAAGATTGTGC
ACCGCCGCTTTACAGGCTTCGACGCCGCTTCGTTCTACCATCGACACCACCACGCTGGCACCCAGTTGAT
CGGCGCGAGATTTAATCGCCGCGACAATTTGCGACGGCGCGTGCAGGGCCAGACTGGAGGTGGCAACGCC
AATCAGCAACGACTGTTTGCCCGCCAGTTGTTGTGCCACGCGGTTGGGAATGTAATTCAGCTCCGCCATC
GCCGCTTCCACTTTTTCCCGCGTTTTCGCAGAAACGTGGCTGGCCTGGTTCACCACGCGGGAAACGGTCT
GATAAGAGACACCGGCATACTCTGCGACATCGTATAACGTTACTGGTTTCACATTCACCACCCTGAATTG
ACTCTCTTCCGGGCGCTATCATGCCATACCGCGAAAGGTTTTGCGCCATTCGATGGTGTCCGGGATCTCG
ACGCTCTCCCTTATGCGACTCCTGCATTAGGAAGCAGCCCAGTAGT
Features (pLannotate 1.2.2; 19 found; start..end, strand, type, name):
    253..271     +  promoter       T7 promoter: promoter for bacteriophage T7 RNA polymerase
    272..296     +  protein_bind   lac operator: The lac repressor binds to the lac operator to inhibit transcription in E. coli. This inhibition can be relieved by adding lactose or isopropyl-β-D-thiogalactopyranoside (IPTG). lac repressor encoded by lacI
    311..333     +  RBS            RBS: efficient ribosome binding site from bacteriophage T7 gene 10 (Olins and Rangwala, 1989)
    677..1231    +  CDS            POLG_DEN2T (fragment): Experimental evidence at protein level: Swiss-Prot protein existence level 1. [Serine protease NS3]: Displays three enzymatic activities: serine protease, NTPase and RNA helicase. NS3 serine protease, in association with NS2B, performs its autocleavage and cleaves the polyprotein at dibasic sites in the cytoplasm: C-prM, NS2A-NS2B, NS2B- NS3, NS3-NS4A, NS4A-2K and NS4B-NS5. NS3 RNA helicase binds RNA and unwinds dsRNA in the 3' to 5' direction. From Dengue virus type 2 (strain Tonga/EKB194/1974) (DENV-2).
   1276..1293    +  CDS            9xHis (fragment): 9xHis affinity tag
   1303..1352    +  CDS            SET1 (fragment): solubility-enhancement tag derived from T7 phage gene 10B
   1360..1407    +  terminator     T7 terminator: transcription terminator for bacteriophage T7 RNA polymerase
   1444..1872    +  rep_origin     f1 ori (sequence partly withheld): f1 bacteriophage origin of replication; arrow indicates direction of (+) strand synthesis
   1925..1982    +  promoter       AmpR promoter (fragment): bla
   1991..2806    -  CDS            KanR: aminoglycoside phosphotransferase; aph(3')-Ia; confers resistance to kanamycin in bacteria or G418 (Geneticin®) in eukaryotes
   2928..3516    +  rep_origin     ori: high-copy-number ColE1/pMB1/pBR322/pUC origin of replication
   3702..3841    -  misc_feature   bom: basis of mobility region from pBR322
   3943..4134    -  CDS            rop: Rop protein, which maintains plasmids at low copy number; rop
   4151..4531    +  CDS            YPB1_ECOLX: Protein predicted: Swiss-Prot protein existence level 4. From Escherichia coli.
   4603..4894    -  CDS            TcR (fragment): tetracycline efflux protein; tet; confers resistance to tetracycline
   4909..4930    -  protein_bind   CAP binding site: CAP binding activates transcription in the presence of cAMP. E. coli catabolite activator protein
   4943..6025    -  CDS            lacI: lac repressor; lacI; The lac repressor binds to the lac operator to inhibit transcription in E. coli. This inhibition can be relieved by adding lactose or isopropyl-β-D-thiogalactopyranoside (IPTG).
   6026..6103    -  promoter       lacI promoter: lacI
   6111..231     -  CDS            TcR (fragment) (across the origin): tetracycline efflux protein; tet; confers resistance to tetracycline
