[The description below was written by a language model from this plasmid's Addgene catalogue record and pLannotate feature annotations shown in this document.]
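Description:
Fusion of Dengue2 NS2B-NS3 proteins is a 6,159 nt bacterial expression plasmid built on the pNIC-NHStIIT backbone, a pET-style vector into which the insert was introduced by ligation-independent cloning. It is propagated in E. coli under kanamycin selection (aph(3')-Ia KanR) and replicates from a ColE1/pMB1-type origin accompanied by the pBR322 bom region and the rop gene, which normally moderates copy number; the record itself lists copy number as unknown. An f1 origin is also present, along with non-functional tetracycline-resistance fragments that are remnants of the vector's ancestry.

Expression is driven by a T7 promoter placed directly upstream of a lac operator and the strong T7 gene 10 ribosome binding site, with a T7 terminator downstream. The plasmid carries its own lacI gene and promoter, so transcription is repressed until induced with IPTG in a host that supplies T7 RNA polymerase. The annotated payload is a fragment of the dengue virus type 2 polyprotein matching the NS3 serine protease region. The stretch between the ribosome binding site and this fragment is unannotated, and presumably contains the vector's N-terminal tags and the NS2B cofactor portion, although the feature table does not confirm this and the record does not state the tag composition. NS2B is the cofactor required for NS3 protease activity, so fusing the two is a way to obtain the protease complex as a single polypeptide. Short His-tag and T7 gene 10B-derived fragments are detected downstream of the insert, but whether they are translated is not indicated. The stated purpose is bacterial production of the fusion protein.
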