Addgene plasmid #204792: Fusion of Dengue2 NS2B-NS3 proteins
Purpose: Bacterial expression of a fusion of Dengue2 NS2B-NS3 proteins
Depositing lab: ASAP Discovery & Frank von Delft. Depositing organization: University of Oxford.
Backbone
  Vector backbone: pNIC-NHStIIT
  Vector type: Bacterial Expression
Growth in bacteria
  Bacterial resistance: Kanamycin, 50 μg/mL
  Growth temperature: 37°C
  Growth strain: DH5alpha
  Copy number: Unknown
Gene/Insert
  Gene/Insert name: Dengue2 NS2B-NS3 fusion
  Species: Dengue2
  Cloning method: Ligation Independent Cloning
How to cite: Fusion of Dengue2 NS2B-NS3 proteins was a gift from ASAP Discovery & Frank von Delft (Addgene plasmid # 204792 ; http://n2t.net/addgene:204792 ; RRID:Addgene_204792)
