>Addgene plasmid #204792 | Fusion of Dengue2 NS2B-NS3 proteins | depositor partial sequence | sequence record 398065 | Insert
ATGCACCATCATCATCATCATTCTTCTGGTGCGAGCTGGAGTCACCCACAATTCGAGAAAGGTGGTGGCT
CTGGTGGCGGTTCAGGCGGCTCCGCCTGGTCCCATCCACAGTTTGAAAAGGGTTCTGGTGTAGATCTGGG
TACCGAGAACCTGTACTTCCAATCCATGGCAGATTTGGAGCTGGAGCGCGCCGCGGACGTCAAATGGGAA
GATCAAGCTGAGATTTCAGGTAGCTCGCCAATACTTTCTATTACTATCTCTGAGGACGGTTCTATGTCCA
TTAAGAACGAGGAAGAGGAACAAACGCTCGGCGGTGGTGGTAGTGGCGGTGGTGGTGCGGGTGTTTTGTG
GGATGTACCGTCTCCACCACCCATGGGGAAAGCTGAGTTAGAGGATGGAGCCTATCGCATCAAGCAGAAG
GGAATACTGGGCTACTCACAAATCGGGGCCGGGGTATATAAAGAGGGCACTTTCCACACAATGTGGCACG
TGACACGCGGTGCCGTCCTTATGCACAAAGGGAAGCGCATCGAACCTTCTTGGGCGGATGTGAAGAAGGA
CCTCATCTCTTACGGTGGCGGTTGGAAGTTGGAAGGTGAATGGAAAGAGGGCGAGGAAGTGCAGGTCCTT
GCCCTGGAGCCCGGTAAGAATCCGCGCGCAGTACAGACGAAACCCGGCCTGTTCAAGACTAACGCCGGCA
CTATCGGCGCCGTGTCATTAGACTTCTCGCCCGGTACTTCGGGATCTCCGATCATAGATAAGAAGGGTAA
GGTTGTCGGGTTGTACGGTAACGGTGTCGTAACACGCAGCGGGGCGTACGTGAGTGCAATAGCCCAGACG
GAGAAGAGCATCGAAGACAACCCAGAGATCGAAGATGACATATTCCGTAAGTAATGA
